Addgene plasmid #62818: pCMK
Purpose: Bacterial constitutive S. pyogenes Cas9 expression plasmid
Depositing lab: Sébastien Rodrigue. Depositing organization: University of Sherbrooke.
Backbone
  Vector backbone: pCMK
  Total vector size (bp): 6735
  Vector type: Bacterial Expression, CRISPR, Synthetic Biology
Growth in bacteria
  Bacterial resistance: Kanamycin, 50 μg/mL
  Growth temperature: 37°C
  Growth strain: DH5alpha
  Copy number: Low Copy
Gene/Insert
  Gene/Insert name: Cas9
  Species: Synthetic; Streptococcus pyogenes
  Insert size (bp): 4141
Terms and licenses: Academic/Nonprofit Terms; Industry Terms: Not Available to Industry
How to cite: pCMK was a gift from Sébastien Rodrigue (Addgene plasmid # 62818 ; http://n2t.net/addgene:62818 ; RRID:Addgene_62818)
