[The description below was written by a language model from this plasmid's Addgene catalogue record and pLannotate feature annotations shown in this document.]
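Description:
pCMK is a 6,735 bp bacterial expression plasmid that supplies constitutive Streptococcus pyogenes Cas9 in E. coli and is catalogued for CRISPR and synthetic biology work. It replicates from a p15A origin, which the record lists as low copy. This origin is compatible with ColE1-type plasmids, so pCMK can be kept in the same cell as a second plasmid, such as one carrying a guide RNA or a target. A short RSF origin fragment annotated beside the p15A origin is probably a sequence-similarity hit rather than a second functional replicon. Selection is by kanamycin, through an aph(3')-Ia aminoglycoside phosphotransferase gene. The annotation calls this gene a fragment, although it spans roughly the whole coding length.

The payload is the cas9 open reading frame from S. pyogenes serotype M1, about 4.1 kb. Upstream of it, on the opposite strand, lies the S. pyogenes tracrRNA, an arrangement that resembles the native CRISPR locus. No crRNA array or single guide RNA is annotated, so targeting specificity presumably has to come from a separate construct that provides a crRNA to pair with the plasmid-encoded tracrRNA. The feature table does not identify the promoter driving cas9, and the record says only that expression is constitutive. A tet promoter followed by a short remnant of the tetracycline resistance gene lies upstream of the tracrRNA/cas9 region, and an IS1 fragment spans the sequence origin. Both look like leftovers from the parental backbone, and the truncated TcR should not confer tetracycline resistance.
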