Features (pLannotate 1.2.2; 8 found; start..end, strand, type, name):
    151..206     -  rep_origin     RSF ori (fragment): Plasmids containing the RSF 1030 origin of replication can be propagated in E. coli cells that contain additional plasmids with compatible origins.
    294..839     -  rep_origin     p15A ori: Plasmids containing the medium-copy-number p15A origin of replication can be propagated in E. coli cells that contain a second plasmid with the ColE1 origin.
    951..979     +  promoter       tet promoter: E. coli promoter for tetracycline efflux protein gene
   1027..1128    +  CDS            TcR (fragment): tetracycline efflux protein; tet; confers resistance to tetracycline
   1297..1375    -  misc_RNA       tracrRNA: trans-activating CRISPR RNA for the Streptococcus pyogenes CRISPR/Cas9 system
   1671..5774    +  CDS            cas9: CAS9_STRP1 - Also known as csn1 From Streptococcus pyogenes serotype M1.
   5809..6626    +  CDS            KanR (fragment): aminoglycoside phosphotransferase; aph(3')-Ia; confers resistance to kanamycin in bacteria or G418 (Geneticin®) in eukaryotes
   6693..32      +  mobile_element IS1 (fragment) (across the origin): prokaryotic transposable element IS1
>Addgene plasmid #62818 | pCMK | depositor full sequence | sequence record 114423 | pCMK
AACGGCAAAAGCACCGCCGGACATCAGCGCTAGCGGAGTGTATACTGGCTTACTATGTTGGCACTGATGA
GGGTGTCAGTGAAGTGCTTCATGTGGCAGGAGAAAAAAGGCTGCACCGGTGCGTCAGCAGAATATGTGAT
ACAGGATATATTCCGCTTCCTCGCTCACTGACTCGCTACGCTCGGTCGTTCGACTGCGGCGAGCGGAAAT
GGCTTACGAACGGGGCGGAGATTTCCTGGAAGATGCCAGGAAGATACTTAACAGGGAAGTGAGAGGGCCG
CGGCAAAGCCGTTTTTCCATAGGCTCCGCCCCCCTGACAAGCATCACGAAATCTGACGCTCAAATCAGTG
GTGGCGAAACCCGACAGGACTATAAAGATACCAGGCGTTTCCCCCTGGCGGCTCCCTCGTGCGCTCTCCT
GTTCCTGCCTTTCGGTTTACCGGTGTCATTCCGCTGTTATGGCCGCGTTTGTCTCATTCCACGCCTGACA
CTCAGTTCCGGGTAGGCAGTTCGCTCCAAGCTGGACTGTATGCACGAACCCCCCGTTCAGTCCGACCGCT
GCGCCTTATCCGGTAACTATCGTCTTGAGTCCAACCCGGAAAGACATGCAAAAGCACCACTGGCAGCAGC
CACTGGTAATTGATTTAGAGGAGTTAGTCTTGAAGTCATGCGCCGGTTAAGGCTAAACTGAAAGGACAAG
TTTTGGTGACTGCGCTCCTCCAAGCCAGTTACCTCGGTTCAAAGAGTTGGTAGCTCAGAGAACCTTCGAA
AAACCGCCCTGCAAGGCGGTTTTTTCGTTTTCAGAGCAAGAGATTACGCGCAGACCAAAACGATCTCAAG
AAGATCATCTTATTAATCAGATAAAATATTTCTAGATTTCAGTGCAATTTATCTCTTCAAATGTAGCACC
TGAAGTCAGCCCCATACGATATAAGTTGTAATTCTCATGTTTGACAGCTTATCATCGATAAGCTTTAATG
CGGTAGTTTATCACAGTTAAATTGCTAACGCAGTCAGGCACCGTGTATGAAATCTAACAATGCGCTCATC
GTCATCCTCGGCACCGTCACCCTGGATGCTGTAGGCATAGGCTTGGTTATGCCGGTACTGCCGGGCCTCT
TGCGGGATTACGAAATCATCCTGTGGAGCTTAGTAGGTTTAGCAAGATGGCAGCGCCTAAATGTAGAATG
ATAAAAGGATTAAGAGATTAATTTCCCTAAAAATGATAAAACAAGCGTTTTGAAAGCGCTTGTTTTTTTG
GTTTGCAGTCAGAGTAGAATAGAAGTATCAAAAAAAGCACCGACTCGGTGCCACTTTTTCAAGTTGATAA
CGGACTAGCCTTATTTTAACTTGCTATGCTGTTTTGAATGGTTCCAACAAGATTATTTTATAACTTTTAT
AACAAATAATCAAGGAGAAATTCAAAGAAATTTATCAGCCATAAAACAATACTTAATACTATAGAATGAT
AACAAAATAAACTACTTTTTAAAAGAATTTTGTGTTATAATCTATTTATTATTAAGTATTGGGTAATATT
TTTTGAAGAGATATTTTGAAAAAGAAAAATTAAAGCATATTAAACTAATTTCGGAGGTCATTAAAACTAT
TATTGAAATCATCAAACTCATTATGGATTTAATTTAAACTTTTTATTTTAGGAGGCAAAAATGGATAAGA
AATACTCAATAGGCTTAGATATCGGCACAAATAGCGTCGGATGGGCGGTGATCACTGATGAATATAAGGT
TCCGTCTAAAAAGTTCAAGGTTCTGGGAAATACAGACCGCCACAGTATCAAAAAAAATCTTATAGGGGCT
CTTTTATTTGACAGTGGAGAGACAGCGGAAGCGACTCGTCTCAAACGGACAGCTCGTAGAAGGTATACAC
GTCGGAAGAATCGTATTTGTTATCTACAGGAGATTTTTTCAAATGAGATGGCGAAAGTAGATGATAGTTT
CTTTCATCGACTTGAAGAGTCTTTTTTGGTGGAAGAAGACAAGAAGCATGAACGTCATCCTATTTTTGGA
AATATAGTAGATGAAGTTGCTTATCATGAGAAATATCCAACTATCTATCATCTGCGAAAAAAATTGGTAG
ATTCTACTGATAAAGCGGATTTGCGCTTAATCTATTTGGCCTTAGCGCATATGATTAAGTTTCGTGGTCA
TTTTTTGATTGAGGGAGATTTAAATCCTGATAATAGTGATGTGGACAAACTATTTATCCAGTTGGTACAA
ACCTACAATCAATTATTTGAAGAAAACCCTATTAACGCAAGTGGAGTAGATGCTAAAGCGATTCTTTCTG
CACGATTGAGTAAATCAAGACGATTAGAAAATCTCATTGCTCAGCTCCCCGGTGAGAAGAAAAATGGCTT
ATTTGGGAATCTCATTGCTTTGTCATTGGGTTTGACCCCTAATTTTAAATCAAATTTTGATTTGGCAGAA
GATGCTAAATTACAGCTTTCAAAAGATACTTACGATGATGATTTAGATAATTTATTGGCGCAAATTGGAG
ATCAATATGCTGATTTGTTTTTGGCAGCTAAGAATTTATCAGATGCTATTTTACTTTCAGATATCCTAAG
AGTAAATACTGAAATAACTAAGGCTCCCCTATCAGCTTCAATGATTAAACGCTACGATGAACATCATCAA
GACTTGACTCTTTTAAAAGCTTTAGTTCGACAACAACTTCCAGAAAAGTATAAAGAAATCTTTTTTGATC
AATCAAAAAACGGATATGCAGGTTATATTGATGGGGGAGCTAGCCAAGAAGAATTTTATAAATTTATCAA
ACCAATTTTAGAAAAAATGGATGGTACTGAGGAATTATTGGTGAAACTAAATCGTGAAGATTTGCTGCGC
AAGCAACGGACCTTTGACAACGGCTCTATTCCCCATCAAATTCACTTGGGTGAGCTGCATGCTATTTTGA
GAAGACAAGAAGACTTTTATCCATTTTTAAAAGACAATCGTGAGAAGATTGAAAAAATCTTGACTTTTCG
AATTCCTTATTATGTTGGTCCATTGGCGCGTGGCAATAGTCGTTTTGCATGGATGACTCGGAAGTCTGAA
GAAACAATTACCCCATGGAATTTTGAAGAAGTTGTCGATAAAGGTGCTTCAGCTCAATCATTTATTGAAC
GCATGACAAACTTTGATAAAAATCTTCCAAATGAAAAAGTACTACCAAAACATAGTTTGCTTTATGAGTA
TTTTACGGTTTATAACGAATTGACAAAGGTCAAATATGTTACTGAAGGAATGCGAAAACCAGCATTTCTT
TCAGGTGAACAGAAGAAAGCCATTGTTGATTTACTCTTCAAAACAAATCGAAAAGTAACCGTTAAGCAAT
TAAAAGAAGATTATTTCAAAAAAATAGAATGTTTTGATAGTGTTGAAATTTCAGGAGTTGAAGATAGATT
TAATGCTTCATTAGGTACCTACCATGATTTGCTAAAAATTATTAAAGATAAAGATTTTTTGGATAATGAA
GAAAATGAAGATATCTTAGAGGATATTGTTTTAACATTGACCTTATTTGAAGATAGGGAGATGATTGAGG
AAAGACTTAAAACATATGCTCACCTCTTTGATGATAAGGTGATGAAACAGCTTAAACGTCGCCGTTATAC
TGGTTGGGGACGTTTGTCTCGAAAATTGATTAATGGTATTAGGGATAAGCAATCTGGCAAAACAATATTA
GATTTTTTGAAATCAGATGGTTTTGCCAATCGCAATTTTATGCAGCTGATCCATGATGATAGTTTGACAT
TTAAAGAAGACATTCAAAAAGCACAAGTGTCTGGACAAGGCGATAGTTTACATGAACATATTGCAAATTT
AGCTGGTAGCCCTGCTATTAAAAAAGGTATTTTACAGACTGTAAAAGTTGTTGATGAATTGGTCAAAGTA
ATGGGGCGGCATAAGCCAGAAAATATCGTTATTGAAATGGCACGTGAAAATCAGACAACTCAAAAGGGCC
AGAAAAATTCGCGAGAGCGTATGAAACGAATCGAAGAAGGTATCAAAGAATTAGGAAGTCAGATTCTTAA
AGAGCATCCTGTTGAAAATACTCAATTGCAAAATGAAAAGCTCTATCTCTATTATCTCCAAAATGGAAGA
GACATGTATGTGGACCAAGAATTAGATATTAATCGTTTAAGTGATTATGATGTCGATCACATTGTTCCAC
AAAGTTTCCTTAAAGACGATTCAATAGACAATAAGGTCTTAACGCGTTCTGATAAAAATCGTGGTAAATC
GGATAACGTTCCAAGTGAAGAAGTAGTCAAAAAGATGAAAAACTATTGGAGACAACTTCTAAACGCCAAG
TTAATCACTCAACGTAAGTTTGATAATTTAACGAAAGCTGAACGTGGAGGTTTGAGTGAACTTGATAAAG
CTGGTTTTATCAAACGCCAATTGGTTGAAACTCGCCAAATCACTAAGCATGTGGCACAAATTTTGGATAG
TCGCATGAATACTAAATACGATGAAAATGATAAACTTATTCGAGAGGTTAAAGTGATTACCTTAAAATCT
AAATTAGTTTCTGACTTCCGAAAAGATTTCCAATTCTATAAAGTACGTGAGATTAACAATTACCATCATG
CCCATGATGCGTATCTAAATGCCGTCGTTGGAACTGCTTTGATTAAGAAATATCCAAAACTTGAATCGGA
GTTTGTCTATGGTGATTATAAAGTTTATGATGTTCGTAAAATGATTGCTAAGTCTGAGCAAGAAATAGGC
AAAGCAACCGCAAAATATTTCTTTTACTCTAATATCATGAACTTCTTCAAAACAGAAATTACACTTGCAA
ATGGAGAGATTCGCAAACGCCCTCTAATCGAAACTAATGGGGAAACTGGAGAAATTGTCTGGGATAAAGG
GCGAGATTTTGCCACAGTGCGCAAAGTATTGTCCATGCCCCAAGTCAATATTGTCAAGAAAACAGAAGTA
CAGACAGGCGGATTCTCCAAGGAGTCAATTTTACCAAAAAGAAATTCGGACAAGCTTATTGCTCGTAAAA
AAGACTGGGATCCAAAAAAATATGGTGGTTTTGATAGTCCAACGGTAGCTTATTCAGTCCTAGTGGTTGC
TAAGGTGGAAAAAGGGAAATCGAAGAAGTTAAAATCCGTTAAAGAGTTACTAGGGATCACAATTATGGAA
AGAAGTTCCTTTGAAAAAAATCCGATTGACTTTTTAGAAGCTAAAGGATATAAGGAAGTTAAAAAAGACT
TAATCATTAAACTACCTAAATATAGTCTTTTTGAGTTAGAAAACGGTCGTAAACGGATGCTGGCTAGTGC
CGGAGAATTACAAAAAGGAAATGAGCTGGCTCTGCCAAGCAAATATGTGAATTTTTTATATTTAGCTAGT
CATTATGAAAAGTTGAAGGGTAGTCCAGAAGATAACGAACAAAAACAATTGTTTGTGGAGCAGCATAAGC
ATTATTTAGATGAGATTATTGAGCAAATCAGTGAATTTTCTAAGCGTGTTATTTTAGCAGATGCCAATTT
AGATAAAGTTCTTAGTGCATATAACAAACATAGAGACAAACCAATACGTGAACAAGCAGAAAATATTATT
CATTTATTTACGTTGACGAATCTTGGAGCTCCCGCTGCTTTTAAATATTTTGATACAACAATTGATCGTA
AACGATATACGTCTACAAAAGAAGTTTTAGATGCCACTCTTATCCATCAATCCATCACTGGTCTTTATGA
AACACGCATTGATTTGAGTCAGCTAGGAGGTGACGAAGAACAGAAACTGATCTCTGAAGGAAGACCTGTG
AGCCATATTCAACGGGAAACGTCTTGCTCGTCGAGGCCGCGATTAAATTCCAACATGGATGCTGATTTAT
ATGGGTATAAATGGGCTCGCGATAATGTCGGGCAATCAGGTGCGACAATCTATTGATTGTATGGGAAGCC
CGATGCGCCAGAGTTGTTTCTGAAACATGGCAAAGGTAGCGTTGCCAATGATGTTACAGATGAGATGGTC
AGACTAAACTGGCTGACGGAATTTATGCCTCTTCCGACCATCAAGCATTTTATCCGTACTCCTGATGATG
CATGGTTACTCACCACTGCGATCCCTGGGAAAACAGCATTCCAGGTATTAGAAGAATATCCTGATTCAGG
TGAAAATATTGTTGATGCGCTGGCAGTGTTCCTGCGCCGGTTGCATTCGATTCCTGTTTGTAATTGTCCT
TTTAACAGCGATCGCGTATTTCGTCTCGCTCAGGCGCAATCACGAATGAATAACGGTTTGGTTGATGCGA
GTGATTTTGATGACGAGCGTAATGGCTGGCCTGTTGAACAAGTCTGGAAAGAAATGCATAACCTTTTGCC
ATTCTCACCGGATTCAGTCGTCACTCATGGTGATTTCTCACTTGATAACCTTATTTTTGACGAGGGGAAA
TTAATAGGTTGTATTGATGTTGGACGAGTCGGAATCGCAGACCGATACCAGGATCTTGCCATCCTATGGA
ACTGCCTCGGTGAGTTTTCTCCTTCATTACAGAAACGGCTTTTTCAAAAATATGGTATTGATAATCCTGA
TATGAATAAATTGCAGTTTCATTTGATGCTCGATGAGTTTTTCTAATCAGAATTGGTTAATTGGTTGTAA
CACTGGCAGAGCATTACGCTGACCCGCTTCGGCGGGTTTTTTTATCAGCTGTCCCTCCTGTTCAGCTACT
GACGGGGTGGTGCGT
