>Addgene plasmid #62818 | pCMK | addgene partial sequence | sequence record 140039 | p15A-F 5'-gattacgcgcagaccaaaac-3'
AAATATTTCTAGATTTCAGTGCAATTTATCTCTTCAATGTAGCACCTGAAGTCAGCCCCATACGATATAA
GTTGTAATTCTCATGTTTGACAGCTTATCATCGATAAGCTTTAATGCGGTAGTTTATCACAGTTAAATTG
CTAACGCAGTCAGGCACCGTGTATGAAATCTAACAATGCGCTCATCGTCATCCTCGGCACCGTCACCCTG
GATGCTGTAGGCATAGGCTTGGTTATGCCGGTACTGCCGGGCCTCTTGCGGGATTACGAAATCATCCTGT
GGAGCTTAGTAGGTTTAGCAAGATGGCAGCGCCTAAATGTAGAATGATAAAAGGATTAAGAGATTAATTT
CCCTAAAAATGATAAAACAAGCGTTTTGAAAGCGCTTGTTTTTTTGGTTTGCAGTCAGAGTAGAATAGAA
GTATCAAAAAAAGCACCGACTCGGTGCCACTTTTTCAAGTTGATAACGGACTAGCCTTATTTTAACTTGC
TATGCTGTTTTGAATGGTTCCAACAAGATTATTTTATAACTTTTATAACAAATAATCAAGGAGAAATTCA
AAGAAATTTATCAGCCATAAAACAATACTTAATACTATAGAATGATAACAAAATAAACTACTTTTTAAAA
GAATTTTGTGTTATAATCTATTTATTATTAAGTA
