>Addgene plasmid #62818 | pCMK | addgene partial sequence | sequence record 140040 | iCas9-F 5'-ggggagctagccaagaagaa-3'
GGTACTGAGGAATTATTGGTGAAACTAAATCGTGAAGATTTGCTGCGCAAGCAACGGACCTTTGACAACG
GCTCTATTCCCCATCAAATTCACTTGGGTGAGCTGCATGCTATTTTGAGAAGACAAGAAGACTTTTATCC
ATTTTTAAAAGACAATCGTGAGAAGATTGAAAAAATCTTGACTTTTCGAATTCCTTATTATGTTGGTCCA
TTGGCGCGTGGCAATAGTCGTTTTGCATGGATGACTCGGAAGTCTGAAGAAACAATTACCCCATGGAATT
TTGAAGAAGTTGTCGATAAAGGTGCTTCAGCTCAATCATTTATTGAACGCATGACAAACTTTGATAAAAA
TCTTCCAAATGAAAAAGTACTACCAAAACATAGTTTGCTTTATGAGTATTTTACGGTTTATAACGAATTG
ACAAAGGTCAAATATGTTACTGAAGGAATGCGAAAACCAGCATTTCTTTCAGGTGAACAGAAGAAAGCCA
TTGTTGATTTACTCTTCAAAACAAATCGAAAAGTAACCGTTAAGCAATTAAAAGAAGATTATTTCAAAAA
AATAGAATGTTTTGATAGTGTTGAAATTTCAGGAGTTGAAGATAGATTTAATGCTTCATTAGGTACCTAC
CATGATTTGCTAAAAATTATTAAAGATAAAGATTTTTTGGATAATGAAGAAAATGAAGATATCTTAGAGG
ATATTGTTTTAACATTGACCTTATTTGAAGATAGGGAGATGATTGAGGAAAGACTTAAAACATATGCTCA
C
